Addgene plasmid #77794: MARK1 gRNA (BRDN0001147433)
Purpose: 3rd generation lentiviral gRNA plasmid targeting human MARK1
Depositing lab: John Doench & David Root. Depositing organization: Broad Institute. Publication: Optimized sgRNA design to maximize activity and minimize off-target effects of CRISPR-Cas9. Doench JG, Fusi N, Sullender M, Hegde M, Vaimberg EW, Donovan KF, Smith I, Tothova Z, Wilen C, Orchard R, Virgin HW, Listgarten J, Root DE. Nat Biotechnol. 2016 Jan 18. doi: 10.1038/nbt.3437. PubMed 26780180.
Backbone
  Vector backbone: lentiGuide-Puro
  Backbone manufacturer: Zhang Lab (Addgene plasmid # 52963)
  Vector type: Mammalian Expression, Lentiviral, CRISPR
  Selectable markers: Puromycin
Growth in bacteria
  Bacterial resistance: Ampicillin, 100 μg/mL
  Growth temperature: 37°C
  Growth strain: DH5alpha
  Copy number: High Copy
Gene/Insert
  Gene/Insert name: MARK1 (alt names: MARK1; NM_001286124.1)
  gRNA/shRNA sequence: AGTCATGGAATACGCGAGTG
  Species: H. sapiens (human)
  Entrez Gene: MARK1 (a.k.a. MARK, Par-1c, Par1c)
  Promoter: hU6
  Cloning method: Unknown
  Sequencing primers: 5′ U6-F; 3′ pS2-R
Terms and licenses: Academic/Nonprofit Terms; Industry Terms: Not Available to Industry
Depositor comments: The gRNA was designed to target the following Genbank reference sequence(s): NM_001286124.1,NM_001286126.1,NM_018650.4. Note that this plasmid does NOT contain Cas9. It should be used in conjunction with lentiCas9-Blast (Addgene #52962) or otherwise with cell lines already expressing Cas9. Browse the full kinome gRNA library at http://www.addgene.org/pooled-library/broadgpp-human-kinome/ or visit http://www.broadinstitute.org/rnai/public/ for detailed protocols and information.
How to cite: MARK1 gRNA (BRDN0001147433) was a gift from John Doench & David Root (Addgene plasmid # 77794 ; http://n2t.net/addgene:77794 ; RRID:Addgene_77794)
