[The description below was written by a language model from this plasmid's Addgene catalogue record and pLannotate feature annotations shown in this document.]
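Description:
MARK1 gRNA (BRDN0001147433) is a third-generation lentiviral CRISPR guide plasmid built on the lentiGuide-Puro backbone, carrying a single guide RNA directed against human MARK1 (also known as Par-1c), a kinase gene. The 8.3 kb plasmid is propagated in E. coli at high copy from a ColE1/pUC-type origin with ampicillin selection through β-lactamase. The backbone also carries an f1 origin, an SV40 origin and poly(A) signal, and leftover cloning-vector elements such as lac promoter/operator and T7/T3 promoters, which play no role in guide delivery.

The transfer cassette begins with an RSV promoter fused to a truncated HIV-1 5' LTR, which drives Tat-independent production of the viral genomic RNA in packaging cells. This is followed by the Ψ packaging signal with a gag fragment and the RRE for Rev-dependent nuclear export. It ends in a ΔU3 self-inactivating 3' LTR that disables LTR promoter activity after integration. Inside this unit, a human U6 RNA polymerase III promoter transcribes the MARK1-specific spacer joined to the Streptococcus pyogenes Cas9 guide scaffold. A cPPT/CTS element that aids nuclear import of the viral genome comes next, and then an EF-1α promoter with its intron A expresses puromycin N-acetyltransferase for selecting transduced mammalian cells. A WPRE downstream enhances transcript expression.

The guide was designed against several MARK1 reference transcripts and belongs to a human kinome gRNA collection associated with work on optimised sgRNA design. The plasmid does not encode Cas9, so it is intended for use with a separate Cas9 lentivector or in cells already expressing Cas9, typically to disrupt MARK1.
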