Features (pLannotate 1.2.2; 29 found; start..end, strand, type, name):
     14..80      +  CDS            small t antigen (fragment): SV40 (simian virus 40) small t antigen
    106..317     +  promoter       EF-1α core promoter: core promoter for human elongation factor EF-1α
    318..1256    +  intron         EF-1α intron A: intron upstream of the start codon of human EF-1α
   1278..1877    +  CDS            PuroR (fragment): puromycin N-acetyltransferase; pac from Streptomyces; confers resistance to puromycin
   1893..2481    +  misc_feature   WPRE: woodchuck hepatitis virus posttranscriptional regulatory element
   2532..2551    +  misc_feature   cPPT/CTS (fragment): central polypurine tract and central termination sequence of HIV-1
   2553..2786    +  LTR            3' LTR (ΔU3): self-inactivating 3' long terminal repeat (LTR) from HIV-1
   2864..2985    +  polyA_signal   SV40 poly(A) signal: SV40 polyadenylation signal
   3025..3160    +  rep_origin     SV40 ori: SV40 origin of replication
   3181..3199    -  promoter       T7 promoter: promoter for bacteriophage T7 RNA polymerase
   3207..3362    +  CDS            lacZα (fragment): LacZα fragment of β-galactosidase; lacZ fragment
   3367..3795    +  rep_origin     f1 ori (sequence partly withheld): f1 bacteriophage origin of replication; arrow indicates direction of (+) strand synthesis
   3848..3952    +  promoter       AmpR promoter: bla
   3953..4813    +  CDS            AmpR: β-lactamase; bla; confers resistance to ampicillin, carbenicillin, and related antibiotics
   4984..5572    +  rep_origin     ori: high-copy-number ColE1/pMB1/pBR322/pUC origin of replication
   5755..5847    +  CDS            lacI (fragment): lac repressor; lacI; The lac repressor binds to the lac operator to inhibit transcription in E. coli. This inhibition can be relieved by adding lactose or isopropyl-β-D-thiogalactopyranoside (IPTG).
   5860..5881    +  protein_bind   CAP binding site: CAP binding activates transcription in the presence of cAMP. E. coli catabolite activator protein
   5896..5926    +  promoter       lac promoter: promoter for the E. coli lac operon
   5934..5950    +  protein_bind   lac operator: The lac repressor binds to the lac operator to inhibit transcription in E. coli. This inhibition can be relieved by adding lactose or isopropyl-β-D-thiogalactopyranoside (IPTG). lac repressor encoded by lacI
   5995..6013    +  promoter       T3 promoter: promoter for bacteriophage T3 RNA polymerase
   6041..6267    +  promoter       RSV promoter: Rous sarcoma virus enhancer/promoter
   6268..6448    +  LTR            5' LTR (truncated): truncated 5' long terminal repeat (LTR) from HIV-1
   6495..6620    +  misc_feature   HIV-1 Ψ: packaging signal of human immunodeficiency virus type 1
   6604..6967    +  CDS            HIV-1 gag (fragment): gag protein from human immunodeficiency virus 1; gag
   7113..7346    +  misc_feature   RRE: The Rev response element (RRE) of HIV-1 allows for Rev-dependent mRNA export from the nucleus to the cytoplasm.
   7723..7749    +  CDS            Rev (fragment): human immunodeficiency virus 1 (HIV-1) Rev protein; rev; enhances nuclear export of unspliced and incompletely spliced viral mRNAs
   7753..7993    +  promoter       U6 promoter: RNA polymerase III promoter for human U6 snRNA
   8023..8098    +  misc_RNA       gRNA scaffold: guide RNA scaffold for the Streptococcus pyogenes CRISPR/Cas9 system
   8154..8271    +  misc_feature   cPPT/CTS: central polypurine tract and central termination sequence of HIV-1
>Addgene plasmid #77794 | MARK1 gRNA (BRDN0001147433) | addgene full sequence | sequence record 188428 | Addgene Assembled Sequence
CCCGGGTGCAAAGATGGATAAAGTTTTAAACAGAGAGGAATCTTTGCAGCTAATGGACCTTCTAGGTCTT
GAAAGGAGTGGGAATTGGCTCCGGTGCCCGTCAGTGGGCAGAGCGCACATCGCCCACAGTCCCCGAGAAG
TTGGGGGGAGGGGTCGGCAATTGATCCGGTGCCTAGAGAAGGTGGCGCGGGGTAAACTGGGAAAGTGATG
TCGTGTACTGGCTCCGCCTTTTTCCCGAGGGTGGGGGAGAACCGTATATAAGTGCAGTAGTCGCCGTGAA
CGTTCTTTTTCGCAACGGGTTTGCCGCCAGAACACAGGTAAGTGCCGTGTGTGGTTCCCGCGGGCCTGGC
CTCTTTACGGGTTATGGCCCTTGCGTGCCTTGAATTACTTCCACCTGGCTGCAGTACGTGATTCTTGATC
CCGAGCTTCGGGTTGGAAGTGGGTGGGAGAGTTCGAGGCCTTGCGCTTAAGGAGCCCCTTCGCCTCGTGC
TTGAGTTGAGGCCTGGCCTGGGCGCTGGGGCCGCCGCGTGCGAATCTGGTGGCACCTTCGCGCCTGTCTC
GCTGCTTTCGATAAGTCTCTAGCCATTTAAAATTTTTGATGACCTGCTGCGACGCTTTTTTTCTGGCAAG
ATAGTCTTGTAAATGCGGGCCAAGATCTGCACACTGGTATTTCGGTTTTTGGGGCCGCGGGCGGCGACGG
GGCCCGTGCGTCCCAGCGCACATGTTCGGCGAGGCGGGGCCTGCGAGCGCGGCCACCGAGAATCGGACGG
GGGTAGTCTCAAGCTGGCCGGCCTGCTCTGGTGCCTGGCCTCGCGCCGCCGTGTATCGCCCCGCCCTGGG
CGGCAAGGCTGGCCCGGTCGGCACCAGTTGCGTGAGCGGAAAGATGGCCGCTTCCCGGCCCTGCTGCAGG
GAGCTCAAAATGGAGGACGCGGCGCTCGGGAGAGCGGGCGGGTGAGTCACCCACACAAAGGAAAAGGGCC
TTTCCGTCCTCAGCCGTCGCTTCATGTGACTCCACGGAGTACCGGGCGCCGTCCAGGCACCTCGATTAGT
TCTCGAGCTTTTGGAGTACGTCGTCTTTAGGTTGGGGGGAGGGGTTTTATGCGATGGAGTTTCCCCACAC
TGAGTGGGTGGAGACTGAAGTTAGGCCAGCTTGGCACTTGATGTAATTCTCCTTGGAATTTGCCCTTTTT
GAGTTTGGATCTTGGTTCATTCTCAAGCCTCAGACAGTGGTTCAAAGTTTTTTTCTTCCATTTCAGGTGT
CGTGACGTACGGCCACCATGACCGAGTACAAGCCCACGGTGCGCCTCGCCACCCGCGACGACGTCCCCAG
GGCCGTACGCACCCTCGCCGCCGCGTTCGCCGACTACCCCGCCACGCGCCACACCGTCGATCCGGACCGC
CACATCGAGCGGGTCACCGAGCTGCAAGAACTCTTCCTCACGCGCGTCGGGCTCGACATCGGCAAGGTGT
GGGTCGCGGACGACGGCGCCGCCGTGGCGGTCTGGACCACGCCGGAGAGCGTCGAAGCGGGGGCGGTGTT
CGCCGAGATCGGCCCGCGCATGGCCGAGTTGAGCGGTTCCCGGCTGGCCGCGCAGCAACAGATGGAAGGC
CTCCTGGCGCCGCACCGGCCCAAGGAGCCCGCGTGGTTCCTGGCCACCGTCGGAGTCTCGCCCGACCACC
AGGGCAAGGGTCTGGGCAGCGCCGTCGTGCTCCCCGGAGTGGAGGCGGCCGAGCGCGCCGGGGTGCCCGC
CTTCCTGGAGACCTCCGCGCCCCGCAACCTCCCCTTCTACGAGCGGCTCGGCTTCACCGTCACCGCCGAC
GTCGAGGTGCCCGAAGGACCGCGCACCTGGTGCATGACCCGCAAGCCCGGTGCCTGAACGCGTTAAGTCG
ACAATCAACCTCTGGATTACAAAATTTGTGAAAGATTGACTGGTATTCTTAACTATGTTGCTCCTTTTAC
GCTATGTGGATACGCTGCTTTAATGCCTTTGTATCATGCTATTGCTTCCCGTATGGCTTTCATTTTCTCC
TCCTTGTATAAATCCTGGTTGCTGTCTCTTTATGAGGAGTTGTGGCCCGTTGTCAGGCAACGTGGCGTGG
TGTGCACTGTGTTTGCTGACGCAACCCCCACTGGTTGGGGCATTGCCACCACCTGTCAGCTCCTTTCCGG
GACTTTCGCTTTCCCCCTCCCTATTGCCACGGCGGAACTCATCGCCGCCTGCCTTGCCCGCTGCTGGACA
GGGGCTCGGCTGTTGGGCACTGACAATTCCGTGGTGTTGTCGGGGAAATCATCGTCCTTTCCTTGGCTGC
TCGCCTGTGTTGCCACCTGGATTCTGCGCGGGACGTCCTTCTGCTACGTCCCTTCGGCCCTCAATCCAGC
GGACCTTCCTTCCCGCGGCCTGCTGCCGGCTCTGCGGCCTCTTCCGCGTCTTCGCCTTCGCCCTCAGACG
AGTCGGATCTCCCTTTGGGCCGCCTCCCCGCGTCGACTTTAAGACCAATGACTTACAAGGCAGCTGTAGA
TCTTAGCCACTTTTTAAAAGAAAAGGGGGGACTGGAAGGGCTAATTCACTCCCAACGAAGACAAGATCTG
CTTTTTGCTTGTACTGGGTCTCTCTGGTTAGACCAGATCTGAGCCTGGGAGCTCTCTGGCTAACTAGGGA
ACCCACTGCTTAAGCCTCAATAAAGCTTGCCTTGAGTGCTTCAAGTAGTGTGTGCCCGTCTGTTGTGTGA
CTCTGGTAACTAGAGATCCCTCAGACCCTTTTAGTCAGTGTGGAAAATCTCTAGCAGTACGTATAGTAGT
TCATGTCATCTTATTATTCAGTATTTATAACTTGCAAAGAAATGAATATCAGAGAGTGAGAGGAACTTGT
TTATTGCAGCTTATAATGGTTACAAATAAAGCAATAGCATCACAAATTTCACAAATAAAGCATTTTTTTC
ACTGCATTCTAGTTGTGGTTTGTCCAAACTCATCAATGTATCTTATCATGTCTGGCTCTAGCTATCCCGC
CCCTAACTCCGCCCATCCCGCCCCTAACTCCGCCCAGTTCCGCCCATTCTCCGCCCCATGGCTGACTAAT
TTTTTTTATTTATGCAGAGGCCGAGGCCGCCTCGGCCTCTGAGCTATTCCAGAAGTAGTGAGGAGGCTTT
TTTGGAGGCCTAGGGACGTACCCAATTCGCCCTATAGTGAGTCGTATTACGCGCGCTCACTGGCCGTCGT
TTTACAACGTCGTGACTGGGAAAACCCTGGCGTTACCCAACTTAATCGCCTTGCAGCACATCCCCCTTTC
GCCAGCTGGCGTAATAGCGAAGAGGCCCGCACCGATCGCCCTTCCCAACAGTTGCGCAGCCTGAATGGCG
AATGGG
[124 nt withheld, positions 3367-3490]
C
[91 nt withheld, positions 3492-3582]
A
[49 nt withheld, positions 3584-3632]
CCTTTGACGTTGGAGTCCACGTTCTTT
[37 nt withheld, positions 3660-3696]
ACCCTATCTCGGTCTATTCTTTTGATTTATAAGGGATTTTGCCGATTTCGGCCTATTGGTTAAAAAATGA
GCTGATTTAACAAAAATTTAACGCGAATTTTAACAAAATATTAACGCTTACAATTTAGGTGGCACTTTTC
GGGGAAATGTGCGCGGAACCCCTATTTGTTTATTTTTCTAAATACATTCAAATATGTATCCGCTCATGAG
ACAATAACCCTGATAAATGCTTCAATAATATTGAAAAAGGAAGAGTATGAGTATTCAACATTTCCGTGTC
GCCCTTATTCCCTTTTTTGCGGCATTTTGCCTTCCTGTTTTTGCTCACCCAGAAACGCTGGTGAAAGTAA
AAGATGCTGAAGATCAGTTGGGTGCACGAGTGGGTTACATCGAACTGGATCTCAACAGCGGTAAGATCCT
TGAGAGTTTTCGCCCCGAAGAACGTTTTCCAATGATGAGCACTTTTAAAGTTCTGCTATGTGGCGCGGTA
TTATCCCGTATTGACGCCGGGCAAGAGCAACTCGGTCGCCGCATACACTATTCTCAGAATGACTTGGTTG
AGTACTCACCAGTCACAGAAAAGCATCTTACGGATGGCATGACAGTAAGAGAATTATGCAGTGCTGCCAT
AACCATGAGTGATAACACTGCGGCCAACTTACTTCTGACAACGATCGGAGGACCGAAGGAGCTAACCGCT
TTTTTGCACAACATGGGGGATCATGTAACTCGCCTTGATCGTTGGGAACCGGAGCTGAATGAAGCCATAC
CAAACGACGAGCGTGACACCACGATGCCTGTAGCAATGGCAACAACGTTGCGCAAACTATTAACTGGCGA
ACTACTTACTCTAGCTTCCCGGCAACAATTAATAGACTGGATGGAGGCGGATAAAGTTGCAGGACCACTT
CTGCGCTCGGCCCTTCCGGCTGGCTGGTTTATTGCTGATAAATCTGGAGCCGGTGAGCGTGGGTCTCGCG
GTATCATTGCAGCACTGGGGCCAGATGGTAAGCCCTCCCGTATCGTAGTTATCTACACGACGGGGAGTCA
GGCAACTATGGATGAACGAAATAGACAGATCGCTGAGATAGGTGCCTCACTGATTAAGCATTGGTAACTG
TCAGACCAAGTTTACTCATATATACTTTAGATTGATTTAAAACTTCATTTTTAATTTAAAAGGATCTAGG
TGAAGATCCTTTTTGATAATCTCATGACCAAAATCCCTTAACGTGAGTTTTCGTTCCACTGAGCGTCAGA
CCCCGTAGAAAAGATCAAAGGATCTTCTTGAGATCCTTTTTTTCTGCGCGTAATCTGCTGCTTGCAAACA
AAAAAACCACCGCTACCAGCGGTGGTTTGTTTGCCGGATCAAGAGCTACCAACTCTTTTTCCGAAGGTAA
CTGGCTTCAGCAGAGCGCAGATACCAAATACTGTTCTTCTAGTGTAGCCGTAGTTAGGCCACCACTTCAA
GAACTCTGTAGCACCGCCTACATACCTCGCTCTGCTAATCCTGTTACCAGTGGCTGCTGCCAGTGGCGAT
AAGTCGTGTCTTACCGGGTTGGACTCAAGACGATAGTTACCGGATAAGGCGCAGCGGTCGGGCTGAACGG
GGGGTTCGTGCACACAGCCCAGCTTGGAGCGAACGACCTACACCGAACTGAGATACCTACAGCGTGAGCT
ATGAGAAAGCGCCACGCTTCCCGAAGGGAGAAAGGCGGACAGGTATCCGGTAAGCGGCAGGGTCGGAACA
GGAGAGCGCACGAGGGAGCTTCCAGGGGGAAACGCCTGGTATCTTTATAGTCCTGTCGGGTTTCGCCACC
TCTGACTTGAGCGTCGATTTTTGTGATGCTCGTCAGGGGGGCGGAGCCTATGGAAAAACGCCAGCAACGC
GGCCTTTTTACGGTTCCTGGCCTTTTGCTGGCCTTTTGCTCACATGTTCTTTCCTGCGTTATCCCCTGAT
TCTGTGGATAACCGTATTACCGCCTTTGAGTGAGCTGATACCGCTCGCCGCAGCCGAACGACCGAGCGCA
GCGAGTCAGTGAGCGAGGAAGCGGAAGAGCGCCCAATACGCAAACCGCCTCTCCCCGCGCGTTGGCCGAT
TCATTAATGCAGCTGGCACGACAGGTTTCCCGACTGGAAAGCGGGCAGTGAGCGCAACGCAATTAATGTG
AGTTAGCTCACTCATTAGGCACCCCAGGCTTTACACTTTATGCTTCCGGCTCGTATGTTGTGTGGAATTG
TGAGCGGATAACAATTTCACACAGGAAACAGCTATGACCATGATTACGCCAAGCGCGCAATTAACCCTCA
CTAAAGGGAACAAAAGCTGGAGCTGCAAGCTTAATGTAGTCTTATGCAATACTCTTGTAGTCTTGCAACA
TGGTAACGATGAGTTAGCAACATGCCTTACAAGGAGAGAAAAAGCACCGTGCATGCCGATTGGTGGAAGT
AAGGTGGTACGATCGTGCCTTATTAGGAAGGCAACAGACGGGTCTGACATGGATTGGACGAACCACTGAA
TTGCCGCATTGCAGAGATATTGTATTTAAGTGCCTAGCTCGATACATAAACGGGTCTCTCTGGTTAGACC
AGATCTGAGCCTGGGAGCTCTCTGGCTAACTAGGGAACCCACTGCTTAAGCCTCAATAAAGCTTGCCTTG
AGTGCTTCAAGTAGTGTGTGCCCGTCTGTTGTGTGACTCTGGTAACTAGAGATCCCTCAGACCCTTTTAG
TCAGTGTGGAAAATCTCTAGCAGTGGCGCCCGAACAGGGACTTGAAAGCGAAAGGGAAACCAGAGGAGCT
CTCTCGACGCAGGACTCGGCTTGCTGAAGCGCGCACGGCAAGAGGCGAGGGGCGGCGACTGGTGAGTACG
CCAAAAATTTTGACTAGCGGAGGCTAGAAGGAGAGAGATGGGTGCGAGAGCGTCAGTATTAAGCGGGGGA
GAATTAGATCGCGATGGGAAAAAATTCGGTTAAGGCCAGGGGGAAAGAAAAAATATAAATTAAAACATAT
AGTATGGGCAAGCAGGGAGCTAGAACGATTCGCAGTTAATCCTGGCCTGTTAGAAACATCAGAAGGCTGT
AGACAAATACTGGGACAGCTACAACCATCCCTTCAGACAGGATCAGAAGAACTTAGATCATTATATAATA
CAGTAGCAACCCTCTATTGTGTGCATCAAAGGATAGAGATAAAAGACACCAAGGAAGCTTTAGACAAGAT
AGAGGAAGAGCAAAACAAAAGTAAGACCACCGCACAGCAAGCGGCCGCTGATCTTCAGACCTGGAGGAGG
AGATATGAGGGACAATTGGAGAAGTGAATTATATAAATATAAAGTAGTAAAAATTGAACCATTAGGAGTA
GCACCCACCAAGGCAAAGAGAAGAGTGGTGCAGAGAGAAAAAAGAGCAGTGGGAATAGGAGCTTTGTTCC
TTGGGTTCTTGGGAGCAGCAGGAAGCACTATGGGCGCAGCGTCAATGACGCTGACGGTACAGGCCAGACA
ATTATTGTCTGGTATAGTGCAGCAGCAGAACAATTTGCTGAGGGCTATTGAGGCGCAACAGCATCTGTTG
CAACTCACAGTCTGGGGCATCAAGCAGCTCCAGGCAAGAATCCTGGCTGTGGAAAGATACCTAAAGGATC
AACAGCTCCTGGGGATTTGGGGTTGCTCTGGAAAACTCATTTGCACCACTGCTGTGCCTTGGAATGCTAG
TTGGAGTAATAAATCTCTGGAACAGATTTGGAATCACACGACCTGGATGGAGTGGGACAGAGAAATTAAC
AATTACACAAGCTTAATACACTCCTTAATTGAAGAATCGCAAAACCAGCAAGAAAAGAATGAACAAGAAT
TATTGGAATTAGATAAATGGGCAAGTTTGTGGAATTGGTTTAACATAACAAATTGGCTGTGGTATATAAA
ATTATTCATAATGATAGTAGGAGGCTTGGTAGGTTTAAGAATAGTTTTTGCTGTACTTTCTATAGTGAAT
AGAGTTAGGCAGGGATATTCACCATTATCGTTTCAGACCCACCTCCCAACCCCGAGGGGACCCAGAGAGG
GCCTATTTCCCATGATTCCTTCATATTTGCATATACGATACAAGGCTGTTAGAGAGATAATTAGAATTAA
TTTGACTGTAAACACAAAGATATTAGTACAAAATACGTGACGTAGAAAGTAATAATTTCTTGGGTAGTTT
GCAGTTTTAAAATTATGTTTTAAAATGGACTATCATATGCTTACCGTAACTTGAAAGTATTTCGATTTCT
TGGCTTTATATATCTTGTGGAAAGGACGAAACACCGAGTCATGGAATACGCGAGTGGTTTTAGAGCTAGA
AATAGCAAGTTAAAATAAGGCTAGTCCGTTATCAACTTGAAAAAGTGGCACCGAGTCGGTGCTTTTTTAA
GCTTGGCGTAACTAGATCTTGAGACAAATGGCAGTATTCATCCACAATTTTAAAAGAAAAGGGGGGATTG
GGGGGTACAGTGCAGGGGAAAGAATAGTAGACATAATAGCAACAGACATACAAACTAAAGAATTACAAAA
ACAAATTACAAAAATTCAAAATTTTCGGGTTTATTACAGGGACAGCAGAGATCCACTTTGGCGCCGGCTC
GAGGGGG
