>Addgene plasmid #77794 | MARK1 gRNA (BRDN0001147433) | depositor partial sequence | sequence record 145254 | Target Sequence
AGTCATGGAATACGCGAGTG
