>Addgene plasmid #77794 | MARK1 gRNA (BRDN0001147433) | addgene partial sequence | sequence record 188427 | hU6-F
AGAAAGTAATAATTTCTTGGGTAGTTTGCAGTTTTAAAATTATGTTTTAAAATGGACTATCATATGCTTA
CCGTAACTTGAAAGTATTTCGATTTCTTGGCTTTATATATCTTGTGGAAAGGACGAAACACCGAGTCATG
GAATACGCGAGTGGTTTTAGAGCTAGAAATAGCAAGTTAAAATAAGGCTAGTCCGTTATCAACTTGAAAA
AGTGGCACCGAGTCGGTGCTTTTTTAAGCTTGGCGTAACTAGATCTTGAGACAAATGGCAGTATTCATCC
ACAATTTTAAAAGAAAAGGGGGGATTGGGGGGTACAGTGCAGGGGAAAGAATAGTAGACATAATAGCAAC
AGACATACAAACTAAAGAATTACAAAAACAAATTACAAAAATTCAAAATTTTCGGGTTTATTACAGGGAC
AGCAGAGATCCACTTTGGCGCCGGCTCGAGGGGGCCCGGGTGCAAAGATGGATAAAGTTTTAAACAGAGA
GGAATCTTTGCAGCTAATGGACCTTCTAGGTCTTGAAAGGAGTGGGAATTGGCTCCGGTGCCCGTCAGTG
GGCAGAGCGC
